Addgene plasmid #125998: 214_pAAV-ProD22-CatCh-GFP-WPRE
Purpose: Targeting expression to neuronal and glial cell types in mice, non-human primates, and human retina
Depositing lab: Botond Roska. Depositing organization: Friedrich Miescher Institute for Biomedical Research. Publication: Targeting neuronal and glial cell types with synthetic promoter AAVs in mice, non-human primates and humans. Juttner J, Szabo A, Gross-Scherf B, Morikawa RK, Rompani SB, Hantz P, Szikra T, Esposti F, Cowan CS, Bharioke A, Patino-Alvarez CP, Keles O, Kusnyerik A, Azoulay T, Hartl D, Krebs AR, Schubeler D, Hajdu RI, Lukats A, Nemeth J, Nagy ZZ, Wu KC, Wu RH, Xiang L, Fang XL, Jin ZB, Goldblum D, Hasler PW, Scholl HPN, Krol J, Roska B. Nat Neurosci. 2019 Jul 8. pii: 10.1038/s41593-019-0431-2. doi: 10.1038/s41593-019-0431-2. PubMed 31285614.
Backbone
  Vector backbone: pAAV
  Vector type: AAV
Growth in bacteria
  Bacterial resistance: Ampicillin, 100 μg/mL
  Growth temperature: 37°C
  Growth strain: NEB Stable
  Copy number: High Copy
Gene/Insert
  Gene/Insert name: CatCh-GFP (alt name: ChR2(L132C)-EGFP)
  Species: Synthetic
  Promoter: ProD22
  Cloning method: Restriction Enzyme; 5′ cloning site Unknown (unknown if destroyed); 3′ cloning site Unknown (unknown if destroyed)
Terms and licenses: Academic/Nonprofit Terms; Industry Terms: Not Available to Industry
Depositor comments: Please visit https://www.biorxiv.org/content/early/2018/10/04/434720.full.pdf for BioRxiv preprint
How to cite: 214_pAAV-ProD22-CatCh-GFP-WPRE was a gift from Botond Roska (Addgene plasmid # 125998 ; http://n2t.net/addgene:125998 ; RRID:Addgene_125998)
