[The description below was written by a language model from this plasmid's Addgene catalogue record, the feature table of its GenBank file and pLannotate feature annotations shown in this document.]
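Description:
214_pAAV-ProD22-CatCh-GFP-WPRE is an adeno-associated virus transfer plasmid built on a pAAV backbone, in which an optogenetic expression cassette sits between two AAV2 inverted terminal repeats. The ITRs are the cis elements needed for replication and packaging of the intervening DNA into recombinant AAV particles when rep, cap and helper functions are supplied in trans. In bacteria the plasmid is maintained by a high-copy ColE1/pUC-type origin and selected through the beta-lactamase (ampicillin resistance) gene. An f1/M13 phage origin is also present in the backbone. The two sequence records held for it differ slightly in length (about 6.5 kb each) and in numbering, but annotate the same set of parts.

The payload is CatCh-GFP, the L132C variant of the Chlamydomonas reinhardtii channelrhodopsin-2 fragment, a blue light-gated cation channel, joined to EGFP so that expressing cells can be seen by fluorescence. Expression is driven by ProD22, a synthetic promoter. The feature tables do not annotate it as a unit, but show an unannotated stretch downstream of the left ITR followed by a minimal TATA-box promoter with low basal activity, which suggests a cell type-specifying regulatory sequence placed ahead of a minimal core promoter. A Kozak consensus precedes the open reading frame, and a WPRE plus the human growth hormone polyadenylation signal follow it to enhance transcript stability and processing. Small hits such as a Factor Xa site, a VC155 fragment and rop or bom fragments are most likely incidental annotation matches.

The construct belongs to a collection of synthetic-promoter AAVs intended to restrict transgene expression to particular neuronal and glial cell types in the retina of mice, non-human primates and humans. The record does not state which cell type ProD22 targets.
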