LOCUS       Exported 6523 bp ds-DNA circular SYN 12-MAY-2021
DEFINITION  Targeting expression to neuronal and glial cell types in mice,
            non-human primates, and human retina.
ACCESSION   .
VERSION     .
KEYWORDS    214_pAAV-ProD22-CatCh-GFP-WPRE
SOURCE      synthetic DNA construct
  ORGANISM  synthetic DNA construct
REFERENCE   1 (bases 1 to 6523)
  AUTHORS   Juttner J, Szabo A, Gross-Scherf B, Morikawa RK, Rompani SB, Hantz
            P, Szikra T, Esposti F, Cowan CS, Bharioke A, Patino-Alvarez CP,
            Keles O, Kusnyerik A, Azoulay T, Hartl D, Krebs AR, Schubeler D,
            Hajdu RI, Lukats A, Nemeth J, Nagy ZZ, Wu KC, Wu RH, Xiang L, Fang
            XL, Jin ZB, Goldblum D, Hasler PW, Scholl HPN, Krol J, Roska B
  TITLE     Targeting neuronal and glial cell types with synthetic promoter AAVs
            in mice, non-human primates and humans.
  JOURNAL   Nat Neurosci. 2019 Jul 8. pii: 10.1038/s41593-019-0431-2. doi:
            10.1038/s41593-019-0431-2.
  PUBMED    31285614
REFERENCE   2 (bases 1 to 6523)
  AUTHORS   .
  TITLE     Direct Submission
  JOURNAL   Exported May 12, 2021 from SnapGene Server 1.1.58
            http://www.snapgene.com
FEATURES             Location/Qualifiers
     source          1..6523
                     /organism="synthetic DNA construct"
                     /mol_type="other DNA"
     promoter        752..783
                     /label=minP
                     /note="minimal TATA-box promoter with low basal activity"
     regulatory      837..846
                     /regulatory_class="other"
                     /note="vertebrate consensus sequence for strong initiation
                     of translation (Kozak, 1987)"
     CDS             843..1766
                     /codon_start=1
                     /product="N-terminal fragment of channelrhodopsin-2 from
                     the alga Chlamydomonas reinhardtii (Nagel et al., 2003)"
                     /label=ChR2
                     /note="blue light-activated cation channel"
                     /translation="MDYGGALSAVGRELLFVTNPVVVNGSVLVPEDQCYCAGWIESRGT
                     NGAQTASNVLQWLAAGFSILLLMFYAYQTWKSTCGWEEIYVCAIEMVKVILEFFFEFKN
                     PSMLYLATGHRVQWLRYAEWLLTCPVICIHLSNLTGLSNDYSRRTMGLLVSDIGTIVWG
                     ATSAMATGYVKVIFFCLGLCYGANTFFHAAKAYIEGYHTVPKGRCRQVVTGMAWLFFVS
                     WGMFPILFILGPEGFGVLSVYGSTVGHTIIDLMSKNCWGLLGHYLRVLIHEHILIHGDI
                     RKTTKLNIGGTEIEVETLVEDEAEAGA"
     CDS             1773..2489
                     /codon_start=1
                     /product="enhanced GFP"
                     /label=EGFP
                     /translation="MVSKGEELFTGVVPILVELDGDVNGHKFSVSGEGEGDATYGKLTL
                     KFICTTGKLPVPWPTLVTTLTYGVQCFSRYPDHMKQHDFFKSAMPEGYVQERTIFFKDD
                     GNYKTRAEVKFEGDTLVNRIELKGIDFKEDGNILGHKLEYNYNSHNVYIMADKQKNGIK
                     VNFKIRHNIEDGSVQLADHYQQNTPIGDGPVLLPDNHYLSTQSALSKDPNEKRDHMVLL
                     EFVTAAGITLGMDELYK"
     primer_bind     complement(1818..1839)
                     /label=EGFP-N
                     /note="EGFP, reverse primer"
     primer_bind     complement(2079..2098)
                     /label=EXFP-R
                     /note="For distinguishing EGFP variants, reverse primer"
     primer_bind     2426..2447
                     /label=EGFP-C
                     /note="EGFP, forward primer"
     misc_feature    2520..3108
                     /label=WPRE
                     /note="woodchuck hepatitis virus posttranscriptional
                     regulatory element"
     primer_bind     complement(2573..2593)
                     /label=WPRE-R
                     /note="WPRE, reverse primer"
     CDS             complement(2991..3002)
                     /codon_start=1
                     /product="Factor Xa recognition and cleavage site"
                     /label=Factor Xa site
                     /translation="IEGR"
     polyA_signal    3140..3616
                     /label=hGH poly(A) signal
                     /note="human growth hormone polyadenylation signal"
     primer_bind     complement(3339..3358)
                     /label=hGH-PA-R
                     /note="Human growth hormone terminator, reverse primer"
     repeat_region   3656..3796
                     /label=AAV2 ITR
                     /note="inverted terminal repeat of adeno-associated virus
                     serotype 2"
     repeat_region   3656..3785
                     /label=AAV2 ITR
     rep_origin      3871..4326
                     /direction=RIGHT
                     /label=f1 ori
                     /note="f1 bacteriophage origin of replication; arrow
                     indicates direction of (+) strand synthesis"
     primer_bind     complement(3958..3977)
                     /label=F1ori-R
                     /note="F1 origin, reverse primer"
     primer_bind     4168..4189
                     /label=F1ori-F
                     /note="F1 origin, forward primer"
     primer_bind     complement(4343..4362)
                     /label=pRS-marker
                     /note="pRS vectors, use to sequence yeast selectable
                     marker"
     primer_bind     4462..4484
                     /label=pGEX 3'
                     /note="pGEX vectors, reverse primer"
     primer_bind     complement(4522..4540)
                     /label=pBRforEco
                     /note="pBR322 vectors, upsteam of EcoRI site, forward
                     primer"
     promoter        4608..4712
                     /gene="bla"
                     /label=AmpR promoter
     CDS             4713..5573
                     /codon_start=1
                     /gene="bla"
                     /product="beta-lactamase"
                     /label=AmpR
                     /note="confers resistance to ampicillin, carbenicillin, and
                     related antibiotics"
                     /translation="MSIQHFRVALIPFFAAFCLPVFAHPETLVKVKDAEDQLGARVGYI
                     ELDLNSGKILESFRPEERFPMMSTFKVLLCGAVLSRIDAGQEQLGRRIHYSQNDLVEYS
                     PVTEKHLTDGMTVRELCSAAITMSDNTAANLLLTTIGGPKELTAFLHNMGDHVTRLDRW
                     EPELNEAIPNDERDTTMPVAMATTLRKLLTGELLTLASRQQLIDWMEADKVAGPLLRSA
                     LPAGWFIADKSGAGERGSRGIIAALGPDGKPSRIVVIYTTGSQATMDERNRQIAEIGAS
                     LIKHW"
     primer_bind     complement(4931..4950)
                     /label=Amp-R
                     /note="Ampicillin resistance gene, reverse primer"
     rep_origin      5744..6332
                     /direction=RIGHT
                     /label=ori
                     /note="high-copy-number ColE1/pMB1/pBR322/pUC origin of
                     replication"
     primer_bind     6233..6252
                     /label=pBR322ori-F
                     /note="pBR322 origin, forward primer"
     repeat_region   6394..6523
                     /label=AAV2 ITR (alternate)
                     /note="Functional equivalent of wild-type AAV2 ITR"
ORIGIN
        1 gcggccgcac gcgtatcctg gggtttaaac aggactaggt ccactgggag aagaggaagt
       61 caaacaggac tagtcatcga taggctagcc agcttaatta atcagatatt ccggtcacac
      121 ggccaagatt attccacctg cgctttgagc aatagggaga gggctctggt gcctcttcct
      181 ggaatttgat taattcgctt gagtcagtca cagaatttga ggaagcattg atatttgaag
      241 atgtgttctt ctaaaggata caaatgaata tatgcatagt gagagtttag gagatagggg
      301 ttcattgtaa gccactgtag tcgtgggtga ctcacatcaa accacccctt cgggaacacg
      361 atgccgacac tgaaactaca taggggagag caaataaaac tgtcttctct agtttgggga
      421 aattggagcc tgccttaggg aaacagtgac taatttacag ctagtgtttg gaatgagatc
      481 atctgtcaaa ataaatgtat ctttacttcc ttcttgagag gaagcaagct gttttatgat
      541 gttccttgga atccttaaaa atacagagca acatttacat tattaatgat acgctttatt
      601 gctgcaggct aactaggtcc aaaattgtcc ttccatagat ggagctggag agttacacag
      661 aagtttgcat atcgagctct taggtctgca tgtacagcta atgtacttgt ggaccctgtc
      721 acatatcctc acatggtcct gctggagtta gtagagggta tataatggaa gctcgacttc
      781 cagctatcac atccactgtg ttgttgtgaa ctggaatcca ctataggcca ggatccgcca
      841 ccatggatta tggaggcgcc ctgagtgccg ttgggcgcga gctgctattt gtaacgaacc
      901 cagtagtcgt caatggctct gtacttgtgc ctgaggacca gtgttactgc gcgggctgga
      961 ttgagtcgcg tggcacaaac ggtgcccaaa cggcgtcgaa cgtgctgcaa tggcttgctg
     1021 ctggcttctc catcctactg cttatgtttt acgcctacca aacatggaag tcaacctgcg
     1081 gctgggagga gatctatgtg tgcgctatcg agatggtcaa ggtgattctc gagttcttct
     1141 tcgagtttaa gaacccgtcc atgctgtatc tagccacagg ccaccgcgtc cagtggttgc
     1201 gttacgccga gtggcttctc acctgcccgg tcatttgcat tcacctgtca aacctgacgg
     1261 gcttgtccaa cgactacagc aggcgcacca tgggtctgct tgtgtctgat attggcacaa
     1321 ttgtgtgggg cgccacttcc gccatggcca ccggatacgt caaggtcatc ttcttctgcc
     1381 tgggtctgtg ttatggtgct aacacgttct ttcacgctgc caaggcctac atcgagggtt
     1441 accacaccgt gccgaagggc cggtgtcgcc aggtggtgac tggcatggct tggctcttct
     1501 tcgtatcatg gggtatgttc cccatcctgt tcatcctcgg ccccgagggc ttcggcgtcc
     1561 tgagcgtgta cggctccacc gtcggccaca ccatcattga cctgatgtcg aagaactgct
     1621 ggggtctgct cggccactac ctgcgcgtgc tgatccacga gcatatcctc atccacggcg
     1681 acattcgcaa gaccaccaaa ttgaacattg gtggcactga gattgaggtc gagacgctgg
     1741 tggaggacga ggccgaggct ggcgcggtac ccatggtgag caagggcgag gagctgttca
     1801 ccggggtggt gcccatcctg gtcgagctgg acggcgacgt aaacggccac aagttcagcg
     1861 tgtccggcga gggcgagggc gatgccacct acggcaagct gaccctgaag ttcatctgca
     1921 ccaccggcaa gctgcccgtg ccctggccca ccctcgtgac caccctgacc tacggcgtgc
     1981 agtgcttcag ccgctacccc gaccacatga agcagcacga cttcttcaag tccgccatgc
     2041 ccgaaggcta cgtccaggag cgcaccatct tcttcaagga cgacggcaac tacaagaccc
     2101 gcgccgaggt gaagttcgag ggcgacaccc tggtgaaccg catcgagctg aagggcatcg
     2161 acttcaagga ggacggcaac atcctggggc acaagctgga gtacaactac aacagccaca
     2221 acgtctatat catggccgac aagcagaaga acggcatcaa ggtgaacttc aagatccgcc
     2281 acaacatcga ggacggcagc gtgcagctcg ccgaccacta ccagcagaac acccccatcg
     2341 gcgacggccc cgtgctgctg cccgacaacc actacctgag cacccagtcc gccctgagca
     2401 aagaccccaa cgagaagcgc gatcacatgg tcctgctgga gttcgtgacc gccgccggga
     2461 tcactctcgg catggacgag ctgtacaagt gataagaatt cgatatcaag cttatcgata
     2521 atcaacctct ggattacaaa atttgtgaaa gattgactgg tattcttaac tatgttgctc
     2581 cttttacgct atgtggatac gctgctttaa tgcctttgta tcatgctatt gcttcccgta
     2641 tggctttcat tttctcctcc ttgtataaat cctggttgct gtctctttat gaggagttgt
     2701 ggcccgttgt caggcaacgt ggcgtggtgt gcactgtgtt tgctgacgca acccccactg
     2761 gttggggcat tgccaccacc tgtcagctcc tttccgggac tttcgctttc cccctcccta
     2821 ttgccacggc ggaactcatc gccgcctgcc ttgcccgctg ctggacaggg gctcggctgt
     2881 tgggcactga caattccgtg gtgttgtcgg ggaaatcatc gtcctttcct tggctgctcg
     2941 cctatgttgc cacctggatt ctgcgcggga cgtccttctg ctacgtccct tcggccctca
     3001 atccagcgga ccttccttcc cgcggcctgc tgccggctct gcggcctctt ccgcgtcttc
     3061 gccttcgccc tcagacgagt cggatctccc tttgggccgc ctccccgcat cgataccgag
     3121 cgctgctcga gagatctacg ggtggcatcc ctgtgacccc tccccagtgc ctctcctggc
     3181 cctggaagtt gccactccag tgcccaccag ccttgtccta ataaaattaa gttgcatcat
     3241 tttgtctgac taggtgtcct tctataatat tatggggtgg aggggggtgg tatggagcaa
     3301 ggggcaagtt gggaagacaa cctgtagggc ctgcggggtc tattgggaac caagctggag
     3361 tgcagtggca caatcttggc tcactgcaat ctccgcctcc tgggttcaag cgattctcct
     3421 gcctcagcct cccgagttgt tgggattcca ggcatgcatg accaggctca gctaattttt
     3481 gtttttttgg tagagacggg gtttcaccat attggccagg ctggtctcca actcctaatc
     3541 tcaggtgatc tacccacctt ggcctcccaa attgctggga ttacaggcgt gaaccactgc
     3601 tcccttccct gtccttctga ttttgtaggt aaccacgtgc ggaccgagcg gccgcaggaa
     3661 cccctagtga tggagttggc cactccctct ctgcgcgctc gctcgctcac tgaggccggg
     3721 cgaccaaagg tcgcccgacg cccgggcttt gcccgggcgg cctcagtgag cgagcgagcg
     3781 cgcagctgcc tgcaggggcg cctgatgcgg tattttctcc ttacgcatct gtgcggtatt
     3841 tcacaccgca tannnnnnnn nnnnnnnnnn nnnnnnnnnn nnnnnnnnnn nnnnnnnnnn
     3901 nnnnnnnnnn nnnnnnnnnn nnnnnnnnnn nnnnnnnnnn nnnnnnntnn nnnnnnnnnn
     3961 nnnnnnnnnn nnnnnnnnnn nnnnnnnnnn nnnncnnnnn nnnnnnnnnn nnnnnnnnnn
     4021 nnnnnnnnnn nnnnnnnnnn nnnnnnnnnn nnnnnnnnnn nnnnnnnnnn nnnnnnnnnn
     4081 nnnnnnnnnn nnnnnnnnnn nnnnnnnnnn nnnnnnnnnn nnnnnnnnnn nnnnnncctt
     4141 tgacgttgga gtccacgttc tttaatagtg gactcttgtt ccaaactgga acaacactca
     4201 actctatctc gggctattct tttgatttat aagggatttt gccgatttcg gtctattggt
     4261 taaaaaatga gctgatttaa caaaaattta acgcgaattt taacaaaata ttaacgttta
     4321 caattttatg gtgcactctc agtacaatct gctctgatgc cgcatagtta agccagcccc
     4381 gacacccgcc aacacccgct gacgcgccct gacgggcttg tctgctcccg gcatccgctt
     4441 acagacaagc tgtgaccgtc tccgggagct gcatgtgtca gaggttttca ccgtcatcac
     4501 cgaaacgcgc gagacgaaag ggcctcgtga tacgcctatt tttataggtt aatgtcatga
     4561 taataatggt ttcttagacg tcaggtggca cttttcgggg aaatgtgcgc ggaaccccta
     4621 tttgtttatt tttctaaata cattcaaata tgtatccgct catgagacaa taaccctgat
     4681 aaatgcttca ataatattga aaaaggaaga gtatgagtat tcaacatttc cgtgtcgccc
     4741 ttattccctt ttttgcggca ttttgccttc ctgtttttgc tcacccagaa acgctggtga
     4801 aagtaaaaga tgctgaagat cagttgggtg cacgagtggg ttacatcgaa ctggatctca
     4861 acagcggtaa gatccttgag agttttcgcc ccgaagaacg ttttccaatg atgagcactt
     4921 ttaaagttct gctatgtggc gcggtattat cccgtattga cgccgggcaa gagcaactcg
     4981 gtcgccgcat acactattct cagaatgact tggttgagta ctcaccagtc acagaaaagc
     5041 atcttacgga tggcatgaca gtaagagaat tatgcagtgc tgccataacc atgagtgata
     5101 acactgcggc caacttactt ctgacaacga tcggaggacc gaaggagcta accgcttttt
     5161 tgcacaacat gggggatcat gtaactcgcc ttgatcgttg ggaaccggag ctgaatgaag
     5221 ccataccaaa cgacgagcgt gacaccacga tgcctgtagc aatggcaaca acgttgcgca
     5281 aactattaac tggcgaacta cttactctag cttcccggca acaattaata gactggatgg
     5341 aggcggataa agttgcagga ccacttctgc gctcggccct tccggctggc tggtttattg
     5401 ctgataaatc tggagccggt gagcgtgggt ctcgcggtat cattgcagca ctggggccag
     5461 atggtaagcc ctcccgtatc gtagttatct acacgacggg gagtcaggca actatggatg
     5521 aacgaaatag acagatcgct gagataggtg cctcactgat taagcattgg taactgtcag
     5581 accaagttta ctcatatata ctttagattg atttaaaact tcatttttaa tttaaaagga
     5641 tctaggtgaa gatccttttt gataatctca tgaccaaaat cccttaacgt gagttttcgt
     5701 tccactgagc gtcagacccc gtagaaaaga tcaaaggatc ttcttgagat cctttttttc
     5761 tgcgcgtaat ctgctgcttg caaacaaaaa aaccaccgct accagcggtg gtttgtttgc
     5821 cggatcaaga gctaccaact ctttttccga aggtaactgg cttcagcaga gcgcagatac
     5881 caaatactgt tcttctagtg tagccgtagt taggccacca cttcaagaac tctgtagcac
     5941 cgcctacata cctcgctctg ctaatcctgt taccagtggc tgctgccagt ggcgataagt
     6001 cgtgtcttac cgggttggac tcaagacgat agttaccgga taaggcgcag cggtcgggct
     6061 gaacgggggg ttcgtgcaca cagcccagct tggagcgaac gacctacacc gaactgagat
     6121 acctacagcg tgagctatga gaaagcgcca cgcttcccga agggagaaag gcggacaggt
     6181 atccggtaag cggcagggtc ggaacaggag agcgcacgag ggagcttcca gggggaaacg
     6241 cctggtatct ttatagtcct gtcgggtttc gccacctctg acttgagcgt cgatttttgt
     6301 gatgctcgtc aggggggcgg agcctatgga aaaacgccag caacgcggcc tttttacggt
     6361 tcctggcctt ttgctggcct tttgctcaca tgtcctgcag gcagctgcgc gctcgctcgc
     6421 tcactgaggc cgcccgggcg tcgggcgacc tttggtcgcc cggcctcagt gagcgagcga
     6481 gcgcgcagag agggagtggc caactccatc actaggggtt cct
//
