Features (pLannotate 1.2.2; 16 found; start..end, strand, type, name):
      1..141     -  repeat_region  AAV2 ITR: inverted terminal repeat of adeno-associated virus serotype 2 inverted
    870..890     +  CDS            VC155 (fragment): C-terminal fragment of mVenus for use in bimolecular fluorescence complementation (BiFC) (Kodama and Hu, 2010)
    893..924     +  promoter       minP: minimal TATA-box promoter with low basal activity
    984..1909    +  CDS            ChR2 (fragment): N-terminal fragment of channelrhodopsin-2 from the alga Chlamydomonas reinhardtii (Nagel et al., 2003) blue light-activated cation channel
   1914..2630    +  CDS            EGFP: EGFP is a basic (constitutively fluorescent) green fluorescent protein published in 1996, derived from Aequorea victoria. It is reported to be a rapidly-maturing weak dimer with moderate acid sensitivity.
   2637..2661    +  misc_feature   MCS (fragment): pBluescript multiple cloning site
   2661..3249    +  misc_feature   WPRE: woodchuck hepatitis virus posttranscriptional regulatory element
   3281..3757    +  polyA_signal   hGH poly(A) signal: human growth hormone polyadenylation signal
   3797..3937    +  repeat_region  AAV2 ITR: inverted terminal repeat of adeno-associated virus serotype 2 inverted
   3942..3993    -  misc_feature   bom (fragment): basis of mobility region from pBR322
   4012..4392    +  rep_origin     M13 ori (sequence partly withheld): M13 bacteriophage origin of replication; arrow indicates direction of (+) strand synthesis
   4468..4517    -  misc_feature   bom (fragment): basis of mobility region from pBR322
   4619..4654    -  CDS            rop (fragment): Rop protein, which maintains plasmids at low copy number; rop
   4749..4853    +  promoter       AmpR promoter: bla
   4854..5714    +  CDS            AmpR: β-lactamase; bla; confers resistance to ampicillin, carbenicillin, and related antibiotics
   5885..6473    +  rep_origin     ori: high-copy-number ColE1/pMB1/pBR322/pUC origin of replication
>Addgene plasmid #125998 | 214_pAAV-ProD22-CatCh-GFP-WPRE | depositor full sequence | sequence record 241158 | 214_pAAV-ProD22-CatCh-GFP-WPRE sequence 6534 bps
CCTGCAGGCAGCTGCGCGCTCGCTCGCTCACTGAGGCCGCCCGGGCAAAGCCCGGGCGTCGGGCGACCTT
TGGTCGCCCGGCCTCAGTGAGCGAGCGAGCGCGCAGAGAGGGAGTGGCCAACTCCATCACTAGGGGTTCC
TGCGGCCGCACGCGTATCCTGGGGTTTAAACAGGACTAGGTCCACTGGGAGAAGAGGAAGTCAAACAGGA
CTAGTCATCGATAGGCTAGCCAGCTTAATTAATCAGATATTCCGGTCACACGGCCAAGATTATTCCACCT
GCGCTTTGAGCAATAGGGAGAGGGCTCTGGTGCCTCTTCCTGGAATTTGATTAATTCGCTTGAGTCAGTC
ACAGAATTTGAGGAAGCATTGATATTTGAAGATGTGTTCTTCTAAAGGATACAAATGAATATATGCATAG
TGAGAGTTTAGGAGATAGGGGTTCATTGTAAGCCACTGTAGTCGTGGGTGACTCACATCAAACCACCCCT
TCGGGAACACGATGCCGACACTGAAACTACATAGGGGAGAGCAAATAAAACTGTCTTCTCTAGTTTGGGG
AAATTGGAGCCTGCCTTAGGGAAACAGTGACTAATTTACAGCTAGTGTTTGGAATGAGATCATCTGTCAA
AATAAATGTATCTTTACTTCCTTCTTGAGAGGAAGCAAGCTGTTTTATGATGTTCCTTGGAATCCTTAAA
AATACAGAGCAACATTTACATTATTAATGATACGCTTTATTGCTGCAGGCTAACTAGGTCCAAAATTGTC
CTTCCATAGATGGAGCTGGAGAGTTACACAGAAGTTTGCATATCGAGCTCTTAGGTCTGCATGTACAGCT
AATGTACTTGTGGACCCTGTCACATATCCTCACATGGTCCTGCTGGAGTTAGTAGAGGGTATATAATGGA
AGCTCGACTTCCAGCTATCACATCCACTGTGTTGTTGTGAACTGGAATCCACTATAGGCCAGGATCCGCC
ACCATGGATTATGGAGGCGCCCTGAGTGCCGTTGGGCGCGAGCTGCTATTTGTAACGAACCCAGTAGTCG
TCAATGGCTCTGTACTTGTGCCTGAGGACCAGTGTTACTGCGCGGGCTGGATTGAGTCGCGTGGCACAAA
CGGTGCCCAAACGGCGTCGAACGTGCTGCAATGGCTTGCTGCTGGCTTCTCCATCCTACTGCTTATGTTT
TACGCCTACCAAACATGGAAGTCAACCTGCGGCTGGGAGGAGATCTATGTGTGCGCTATCGAGATGGTCA
AGGTGATTCTCGAGTTCTTCTTCGAGTTTAAGAACCCGTCCATGCTGTATCTAGCCACAGGCCACCGCGT
CCAGTGGTTGCGTTACGCCGAGTGGCTTCTCACCTGCCCGGTCATTTGCATTCACCTGTCAAACCTGACG
GGCTTGTCCAACGACTACAGCAGGCGCACCATGGGTCTGCTTGTGTCTGATATTGGCACAATTGTGTGGG
GCGCCACTTCCGCCATGGCCACCGGATACGTCAAGGTCATCTTCTTCTGCCTGGGTCTGTGTTATGGTGC
TAACACGTTCTTTCACGCTGCCAAGGCCTACATCGAGGGTTACCACACCGTGCCGAAGGGCCGGTGTCGC
CAGGTGGTGACTGGCATGGCTTGGCTCTTCTTCGTATCATGGGGTATGTTCCCCATCCTGTTCATCCTCG
GCCCCGAGGGCTTCGGCGTCCTGAGCGTGTACGGCTCCACCGTCGGCCACACCATCATTGACCTGATGTC
GAAGAACTGCTGGGGTCTGCTCGGCCACTACCTGCGCGTGCTGATCCACGAGCATATCCTCATCCACGGC
GACATTCGCAAGACCACCAAATTGAACATTGGTGGCACTGAGATTGAGGTCGAGACGCTGGTGGAGGACG
AGGCCGAGGCTGGCGCGGTACCCATGGTGAGCAAGGGCGAGGAGCTGTTCACCGGGGTGGTGCCCATCCT
GGTCGAGCTGGACGGCGACGTAAACGGCCACAAGTTCAGCGTGTCCGGCGAGGGCGAGGGCGATGCCACC
TACGGCAAGCTGACCCTGAAGTTCATCTGCACCACCGGCAAGCTGCCCGTGCCCTGGCCCACCCTCGTGA
CCACCCTGACCTACGGCGTGCAGTGCTTCAGCCGCTACCCCGACCACATGAAGCAGCACGACTTCTTCAA
GTCCGCCATGCCCGAAGGCTACGTCCAGGAGCGCACCATCTTCTTCAAGGACGACGGCAACTACAAGACC
CGCGCCGAGGTGAAGTTCGAGGGCGACACCCTGGTGAACCGCATCGAGCTGAAGGGCATCGACTTCAAGG
AGGACGGCAACATCCTGGGGCACAAGCTGGAGTACAACTACAACAGCCACAACGTCTATATCATGGCCGA
CAAGCAGAAGAACGGCATCAAGGTGAACTTCAAGATCCGCCACAACATCGAGGACGGCAGCGTGCAGCTC
GCCGACCACTACCAGCAGAACACCCCCATCGGCGACGGCCCCGTGCTGCTGCCCGACAACCACTACCTGA
GCACCCAGTCCGCCCTGAGCAAAGACCCCAACGAGAAGCGCGATCACATGGTCCTGCTGGAGTTCGTGAC
CGCCGCCGGGATCACTCTCGGCATGGACGAGCTGTACAAGTGATAAGAATTCGATATCAAGCTTATCGAT
AATCAACCTCTGGATTACAAAATTTGTGAAAGATTGACTGGTATTCTTAACTATGTTGCTCCTTTTACGC
TATGTGGATACGCTGCTTTAATGCCTTTGTATCATGCTATTGCTTCCCGTATGGCTTTCATTTTCTCCTC
CTTGTATAAATCCTGGTTGCTGTCTCTTTATGAGGAGTTGTGGCCCGTTGTCAGGCAACGTGGCGTGGTG
TGCACTGTGTTTGCTGACGCAACCCCCACTGGTTGGGGCATTGCCACCACCTGTCAGCTCCTTTCCGGGA
CTTTCGCTTTCCCCCTCCCTATTGCCACGGCGGAACTCATCGCCGCCTGCCTTGCCCGCTGCTGGACAGG
GGCTCGGCTGTTGGGCACTGACAATTCCGTGGTGTTGTCGGGGAAATCATCGTCCTTTCCTTGGCTGCTC
GCCTATGTTGCCACCTGGATTCTGCGCGGGACGTCCTTCTGCTACGTCCCTTCGGCCCTCAATCCAGCGG
ACCTTCCTTCCCGCGGCCTGCTGCCGGCTCTGCGGCCTCTTCCGCGTCTTCGCCTTCGCCCTCAGACGAG
TCGGATCTCCCTTTGGGCCGCCTCCCCGCATCGATACCGAGCGCTGCTCGAGAGATCTACGGGTGGCATC
CCTGTGACCCCTCCCCAGTGCCTCTCCTGGCCCTGGAAGTTGCCACTCCAGTGCCCACCAGCCTTGTCCT
AATAAAATTAAGTTGCATCATTTTGTCTGACTAGGTGTCCTTCTATAATATTATGGGGTGGAGGGGGGTG
GTATGGAGCAAGGGGCAAGTTGGGAAGACAACCTGTAGGGCCTGCGGGGTCTATTGGGAACCAAGCTGGA
GTGCAGTGGCACAATCTTGGCTCACTGCAATCTCCGCCTCCTGGGTTCAAGCGATTCTCCTGCCTCAGCC
TCCCGAGTTGTTGGGATTCCAGGCATGCATGACCAGGCTCAGCTAATTTTTGTTTTTTTGGTAGAGACGG
GGTTTCACCATATTGGCCAGGCTGGTCTCCAACTCCTAATCTCAGGTGATCTACCCACCTTGGCCTCCCA
AATTGCTGGGATTACAGGCGTGAACCACTGCTCCCTTCCCTGTCCTTCTGATTTTGTAGGTAACCACGTG
CGGACCGAGCGGCCGCAGGAACCCCTAGTGATGGAGTTGGCCACTCCCTCTCTGCGCGCTCGCTCGCTCA
CTGAGGCCGGGCGACCAAAGGTCGCCCGACGCCCGGGCTTTGCCCGGGCGGCCTCAGTGAGCGAGCGAGC
GCGCAGCTGCCTGCAGGGGCGCCTGATGCGGTATTTTCTCCTTACGCATCTGTGCGGTATTTCACACCGC
ATA
[142 nt withheld, positions 3994-4135]
C
[141 nt withheld, positions 4137-4277]
CCTTTGACGTTGGAGTCCACGTTCTTTAATAGTGGACTCTTGTTCCAAACTGGAACAACACTCAACCCTA
TCTCGGGCTATTCTTTTGATTTATAAGGGATTTTGCCGATTTCGGCCTATTGGTTAAAAAATGAGCTGAT
TTAACAAAAATTTAACGCGAATTTTAACAAAATATTAACGTTTACAATTTTATGGTGCACTCTCAGTACA
ATCTGCTCTGATGCCGCATAGTTAAGCCAGCCCCGACACCCGCCAACACCCGCTGACGCGCCCTGACGGG
CTTGTCTGCTCCCGGCATCCGCTTACAGACAAGCTGTGACCGTCTCCGGGAGCTGCATGTGTCAGAGGTT
TTCACCGTCATCACCGAAACGCGCGAGACGAAAGGGCCTCGTGATACGCCTATTTTTATAGGTTAATGTC
ATGATAATAATGGTTTCTTAGACGTCAGGTGGCACTTTTCGGGGAAATGTGCGCGGAACCCCTATTTGTT
TATTTTTCTAAATACATTCAAATATGTATCCGCTCATGAGACAATAACCCTGATAAATGCTTCAATAATA
TTGAAAAAGGAAGAGTATGAGTATTCAACATTTCCGTGTCGCCCTTATTCCCTTTTTTGCGGCATTTTGC
CTTCCTGTTTTTGCTCACCCAGAAACGCTGGTGAAAGTAAAAGATGCTGAAGATCAGTTGGGTGCACGAG
TGGGTTACATCGAACTGGATCTCAACAGCGGTAAGATCCTTGAGAGTTTTCGCCCCGAAGAACGTTTTCC
AATGATGAGCACTTTTAAAGTTCTGCTATGTGGCGCGGTATTATCCCGTATTGACGCCGGGCAAGAGCAA
CTCGGTCGCCGCATACACTATTCTCAGAATGACTTGGTTGAGTACTCACCAGTCACAGAAAAGCATCTTA
CGGATGGCATGACAGTAAGAGAATTATGCAGTGCTGCCATAACCATGAGTGATAACACTGCGGCCAACTT
ACTTCTGACAACGATCGGAGGACCGAAGGAGCTAACCGCTTTTTTGCACAACATGGGGGATCATGTAACT
CGCCTTGATCGTTGGGAACCGGAGCTGAATGAAGCCATACCAAACGACGAGCGTGACACCACGATGCCTG
TAGCAATGGCAACAACGTTGCGCAAACTATTAACTGGCGAACTACTTACTCTAGCTTCCCGGCAACAATT
AATAGACTGGATGGAGGCGGATAAAGTTGCAGGACCACTTCTGCGCTCGGCCCTTCCGGCTGGCTGGTTT
ATTGCTGATAAATCTGGAGCCGGTGAGCGTGGGTCTCGCGGTATCATTGCAGCACTGGGGCCAGATGGTA
AGCCCTCCCGTATCGTAGTTATCTACACGACGGGGAGTCAGGCAACTATGGATGAACGAAATAGACAGAT
CGCTGAGATAGGTGCCTCACTGATTAAGCATTGGTAACTGTCAGACCAAGTTTACTCATATATACTTTAG
ATTGATTTAAAACTTCATTTTTAATTTAAAAGGATCTAGGTGAAGATCCTTTTTGATAATCTCATGACCA
AAATCCCTTAACGTGAGTTTTCGTTCCACTGAGCGTCAGACCCCGTAGAAAAGATCAAAGGATCTTCTTG
AGATCCTTTTTTTCTGCGCGTAATCTGCTGCTTGCAAACAAAAAAACCACCGCTACCAGCGGTGGTTTGT
TTGCCGGATCAAGAGCTACCAACTCTTTTTCCGAAGGTAACTGGCTTCAGCAGAGCGCAGATACCAAATA
CTGTCCTTCTAGTGTAGCCGTAGTTAGGCCACCACTTCAAGAACTCTGTAGCACCGCCTACATACCTCGC
TCTGCTAATCCTGTTACCAGTGGCTGCTGCCAGTGGCGATAAGTCGTGTCTTACCGGGTTGGACTCAAGA
CGATAGTTACCGGATAAGGCGCAGCGGTCGGGCTGAACGGGGGGTTCGTGCACACAGCCCAGCTTGGAGC
GAACGACCTACACCGAACTGAGATACCTACAGCGTGAGCTATGAGAAAGCGCCACGCTTCCCGAAGGGAG
AAAGGCGGACAGGTATCCGGTAAGCGGCAGGGTCGGAACAGGAGAGCGCACGAGGGAGCTTCCAGGGGGA
AACGCCTGGTATCTTTATAGTCCTGTCGGGTTTCGCCACCTCTGACTTGAGCGTCGATTTTTGTGATGCT
CGTCAGGGGGGCGGAGCCTATGGAAAAACGCCAGCAACGCGGCCTTTTTACGGTTCCTGGCCTTTTGCTG
GCCTTTTGCTCACATGT
